>Addgene plasmid #153194 | MPC021: CamKII CMV_sNovArch_citrine (soma targeting) | depositor full sequence | sequence record 296508 | MPC021: CamKII CMV_sNovArch_citrine (soma targeting) sequence 10937 bps
GTCGACGGATCGGGAGATCTCCCGATCCCCTATGGTGCACTCTCAGTACAATCTGCTCTGATGCCGCATA
GTTAAGCCAGTATCTGCTCCCTGCTTGTGTGTTGGAGGTCGCTGAGTAGTGCGCGAGCAAAATTTAAGCT
ACAACAAGGCAAGGCTTGACCGACAATTGCATGAAGAATCTGCTTAGGGTTAGGCGTTTTGCGCTGCTTC
GCGATGTACGGGCCAGATATACGCGTTGACATTGATTATTGACTAGTTATTAATAGTAATCAATTACGGG
GTCATTAGTTCATAGCCCATATATGGAGTTCCGCGTTACATAACTTACGGTAAATGGCCCGCCTGGCTGA
CCGCCCAACGACCCCCGCCCATTGACGTCAATAATGACGTATGTTCCCATAGTAACGCCAATAGGGACTT
TCCATTGACGTCAATGGGTGGAGTATTTACGGTAAACTGCCCACTTGGCAGTACATCAAGTGTATCATAT
GCCAAGTACGCCCCCTATTGACGTCAATGACGGTAAATGGCCCGCCTGGCATTATGCCCAGTACATGACC
TTATGGGACTTTCCTACTTGGCAGTACATCTACGTATTAGTCATCGCTATTACCATGGTGATGCGGTTTT
GGCAGTACATCAATGGGCGTGGATAGCGGTTTGACTCACGGGGATTTCCAAGTCTCCACCCCATTGACGT
CAATGGGAGTTTGTTTTGGCACCAAAATCAACGGGACTTTCCAAAATGTCGTAACAACTCCGCCCCATTG
ACGCAAATGGGCGGTAGGCGTGTACGGTGGGAGGTCTATATAAGCAGCGCGTTTTGCCTGTACTGGGTCT
CTCTGGTTAGACCAGATCTGAGCCTGGGAGCTCTCTGGCTAACTAGGGAACCCACTGCTTAAGCCTCAAT
AAAGCTTGCCTTGAGTGCTTCAAGTAGTGTGTGCCCGTCTGTTGTGTGACTCTGGTAACTAGAGATCCCT
CAGACCCTTTTAGTCAGTGTGGAAAATCTCTAGCAGTGGCGCCCGAACAGGGACTTGAAAGCGAAAGGGA
AACCAGAGGAGCTCTCTCGACGCAGGACTCGGCTTGCTGAAGCGCGCACGGCAAGAGGCGAGGGGCGGCG
ACTGGTGAGTACGCCAAAAATTTTGACTAGCGGAGGCTAGAAGGAGAGAGATGGGTGCGAGAGCGTCAGT
ATTAAGCGGGGGAGAATTAGATCGCGATGGGAAAAAATTCGGTTAAGGCCAGGGGGAAAGAAAAAATATA
AATTAAAACATATAGTATGGGCAAGCAGGGAGCTAGAACGATTCGCAGTTAATCCTGGCCTGTTAGAAAC
ATCAGAAGGCTGTAGACAAATACTGGGACAGCTACAACCATCCCTTCAGACAGGATCAGAAGAACTTAGA
TCATTATATAATACAGTAGCAACCCTCTATTGTGTGCATCAAAGGATAGAGATAAAAGACACCAAGGAAG
CTTTAGACAAGATAGAGGAAGAGCAAAACAAAAGTAAGACCACCGCACAGCAAGCGGCCGCTGATCTTCA
GACCTGGAGGAGGAGATATGAGGGACAATTGGAGAAGTGAATTATATAAATATAAAGTAGTAAAAATTGA
ACCATTAGGAGTAGCACCCACCAAGGCAAAGAGAAGAGTGGTGCAGAGAGAAAAAAGAGCAGTGGGAATA
GGAGCTTTGTTCCTTGGGTTCTTGGGAGCAGCAGGAAGCACTATGGGCGCAGCGTCAATGACGCTGACGG
TACAGGCCAGACAATTATTGTCTGGTATAGTGCAGCAGCAGAACAATTTGCTGAGGGCTATTGAGGCGCA
ACAGCATCTGTTGCAACTCACAGTCTGGGGCATCAAGCAGCTCCAGGCAAGAATCCTGGCTGTGGAAAGA
TACCTAAAGGATCAACAGCTCCTGGGGATTTGGGGTTGCTCTGGAAAACTCATTTGCACCACTGCTGTGC
CTTGGAATGCTAGTTGGAGTAATAAATCTCTGGAACAGATTTGGAATCACACGACCTGGATGGAGTGGGA
CAGAGAAATTAACAATTACACAAGCTTAATACACTCCTTAATTGAAGAATCGCAAAACCAGCAAGAAAAG
AATGAACAAGAATTATTGGAATTAGATAAATGGGCAAGTTTGTGGAATTGGTTTAACATAACAAATTGGC
TGTGGTATATAAAATTATTCATAATGATAGTAGGAGGCTTGGTAGGTTTAAGAATAGTTTTTGCTGTACT
TTCTATAGTGAATAGAGTTAGGCAGGGATATTCACCATTATCGTTTCAGACCCACCTCCCAACCCCGAGG
GGACCCGACAGGCCCGAAGGAATAGAAGAAGAAGGTGGAGAGAGAGACAGAGACAGATCCATTCGATTAG
TGAACGGATCGGCACTGCGTGCGCCAATTCTGCAGACAAATGGCAGTATTCATCCACAATTTTAAAAGAA
AAGGGGGGATTGGGGGGTACAGTGCAGGGGAAAGAATAGTAGACATAATAGCAACAGACATACAAACTAA
AGAATTACAAAAACAAATTACAAAAATTCAAAATTTTCGGGTTTATTACAGGGACAGCAGAGATCCAGTT
TGGTTAATTAACATTATGGCCTTAGGTCACTTCATCTCCATGGGGTTCTTCTTCTGATTTTCTAGAAAAT
GAGATGGGGGTGCAGAGAGCTTCCTCAGTGACCTGCCCAGGGTCACATCAGAAATGTCAGAGCTAGAACT
TGAACTCAGATTACTAATCTTAAATTCCATGCCTTGGGGGCATGCAAGTACGATATACAGAAGGAGTGAA
CTCATTAGGGCAGATGACCAATGAGTTTAGGAAAGAAGAGTCCAGGGCAGGGTACATCTACACCACCCGC
CCAGCCCTGGGTGAGTCCAGCCACGTTCACCTCATTATAGTTGCCTCTCTCCAGTCCTACCTTGACGGGA
AGCACAAGCAGAAACTGGGACAGGAGCCCCAGGAGACCAAATCTTCATGGTCCCTCTGGGAGGATGGGTG
GGGAGAGCTGTGGCAGAGGCCTCAGGAGGGGCCCTGCTGCTCAGTGGTGACAGATAGGGGTGAGAAAGCA
GACAGAGTCATTCCGTCAGCATTCTGGGTCTGTTTGGTACTTCTTCTCACGCTAAGGTGGCGGTGTGATA
TGCACAATGGCTAAAAAGCAGGGAGAGCTGGAAAGAAACAAGGACAGAGACAGAGGCCAAGTCAACCAGA
CCAATTCCCAGAGGAAGCAAAGAAACCATTACAGAGACTACAAGGGGGAAGGGAAGGAGAGATGAATTAG
CTTCCCCTGTAAACCTTAGAACCCAGCTGTTGCCAGGGCAACGGGGCAATACCTGTCTCTTCAGAGGAGA
TGAAGTTGCCAGGGTAACTACATCCTGTCTTTCTCAAGGACCATCCCAGAATGTGGCACCCACTAGCCGT
TACCATAGCAACTGCCTCTTTGCCCCACTTAATCCCATCCCGTCTGTTAAAAGGGCCCTATAGTTGGAGG
TGGGGGAGGTAGGAAGAGCGATGATCACTTGTGGACTAAGTTTGTTCACATCCCCTTCTCCAACCCCCTC
AGTACATCACCCTGGGAGAACAAGGTCCACTTGCTTCTGGGCCCACACAGTCCTGCAGTATTGTGTATAT
AAGGCCAGGGCAACGGAGGAGCAGGTTTTGAAGTGAAAGGCAGGCAGGTGTTGGGGAGGCAGTTACCGGG
GCAACGGGAACAGGGCGTTTCGGAGGTGGTTGCCATGGGGACCTGGATGCTGACGAAGGCTCGCGAGGCT
GTGAGCAGCCACAGTGCCCTGCTCAGAAGCCCCAAGCTCGTCAATCAAGCTGGTTCTCCATTTGCACTCA
GGAGCACGGGCAGGCGAGTGGCCCCTAGTTCTGGGGGCAGCGGGGGATCCGCCACCATGGTAAGTATCGC
TCTGCAGGCTGGTTACGACCTACTGGGTGACGGCAGACCTGAAACCCTGTGGCTGGGCATCGGCACTCTG
CTGATGCTGATTGGAACCTTCTACTTTCTGGTCCGCGGATGGGGAGTCACCGATAAGGATGCCCGGGAAT
ATTACGCTGTGACTATCCTGGCCTCCGGAATCGCATCCGCCGCATATCTGTCTATGTTCTTTGGTATCGG
GCTTACTGAGGTGTCCGTCGGGGGCGAAATGTTGGATATCTATTATGCCAGGTACGCCCAGTGGCTGTTT
ACCACCCCACTTCTGCTGCTGCACCTGGCCCTTCTCGCTAAGGTGGATCGGGTGACCATCGGCACCCTGG
TGGGTGTGGACGCCCTGATGATCGTCACTGGCCTCATCGGAGCCTTGAGCCACACGGCCATAGCCAGATA
CAGTTGGTGGTTGTTCTCTACAATTTGCATGATAGTGGTGCTCTATGTTCTGGCTACATCCCTGCGATCT
GCTGCAAGGGAGCGGGGCCCCGAGGTGGCATCTACCTTTAACACCCTGACAGCTCTGGTCTTGGTGCTGT
GGACCGCTTACCCTATCCTGTGGATCATAGGCACTGAGGGCGCTGGCGTGATAGGCCTGGGCACCGAAAC
TCTGCTGTTTATGGTGTTGGACGTGACTGCCAAGGTCGGCTTTGGCTTTATCCTGTTGAGATCCCGGGCT
ATTCTGGGCGACACCGAGGCACCAGAACCCAGTGCCGGTGCCGATCCTCCGGTGAGCAAGGGCGAGGAGC
TGTTCACCGGGGTGGTGCCCATCCTGGTCGAGCTGGACGGCGACGTAAACGGCCACAAGTTCAGCGTGTC
CGGCGAGGGCGAGGGCGATGCCACCTACGGCAAGCTGACCCTGAAGTTCATCTGCACCACCGGCAAGCTG
CCCGTGCCCTGGCCCACCCTCGTGACCACCTTCGGCTACGGCCTGATGTGCTTCGCCCGCTACCCCGACC
ACATGAAGCAGCACGACTTCTTCAAGTCCGCCATGCCCGAAGGCTACGTCCAGGAGCGCACCATCTTCTT
CAAGGACGACGGCAACTACAAGACCCGCGCCGAGGTGAAGTTCGAGGGCGACACCCTGGTGAACCGCATC
GAGCTGAAGGGCATCGACTTCAAGGAGGACGGCAACATCCTGGGGCACAAGCTGGAGTACAACTACAACA
GCCACAACGTCTATATCATGGCCGACAAGCAGAAGAACGGCATCAAGGTGAACTTCAAGATCCGCCACAA
CATCGAGGACGGCAGCGTGCAGCTCGCCGACCACTACCAGCAGAACACCCCCATCGGCGACGGCCCCGTG
CTGCTGCCCGACAACCACTACCTGAGCTACCAGTCCGCCCTGAGCAAAGACCCCAACGAGAAGCGCGATC
ACATGGTCCTGCTGGAGTTCGTGACCGCCGCCGGGATCACTCTCGGCATGGACGAGCTGTACAAGCAGTC
CCAGCCCATCCTCAACACCAAGGAGATGGCCCCGCAGAGCAAGCCTCCAGAGGAGCTGGAGATGAGCAGC
ATGCCCAGCCCCGTGGCCCCTCTGCCCGCACGCACGGAGGGCGTCATCGACATGCGGAGCATGTCCAGCA
TTGACAGCTTCATCAGCTGTGCCACGGACTTCCCTGAAGCCACCAGATTCTTTTGTTATGAGAATGAAGT
GTAAGAATTCGATATCAAGCTTATCGATAATCAACCTCTGGATTACAAAATTTGTGAAAGATTGACTGGT
ATTCTTAACTATGTTGCTCCTTTTACGCTATGTGGATACGCTGCTTTAATGCCTTTGTATCATGCTATTG
CTTCCCGTATGGCTTTCATTTTCTCCTCCTTGTATAAATCCTGGTTGCTGTCTCTTTATGAGGAGTTGTG
GCCCGTTGTCAGGCAACGTGGCGTGGTGTGCACTGTGTTTGCTGACGCAACCCCCACTGGTTGGGGCATT
GCCACCACCTGTCAGCTCCTTTCCGGGACTTTCGCTTTCCCCCTCCCTATTGCCACGGCGGAACTCATCG
CCGCCTGCCTTGCCCGCTGCTGGACAGGGGCTCGGCTGTTGGGCACTGACAATTCCGTGGTGTTGTCGGG
GAAATCATCGTCCTTTCCTTGGCTGCTCGCCTGTGTTGCCACCTGGATTCTGCGCGGGACGTCCTTCTGC
TACGTCCCTTCGGCCCTCAATCCAGCGGACCTTCCTTCCCGCGGCCTGCTGCCGGCTCTGCGGCCTCTTC
CGCGTCTTCGCCTTCGCCCTCAGACGAGTCGGATCTCCCTTTGGGCCGCCTCCCCGCATCGATACCGTCG
ACCTCGAGACCTAGAAAAACATGGAGCAATCACAAGTAGCAATACAGCAGCTACCAATGCTGATTGTGCC
TGGCTAGAAGCACAAGAGGAGGAGGAGGTGGGTTTTCCAGTCACACCTCAGGTACCTTTAAGACCAATGA
CTTACAAGGCAGCTGTAGATCTTAGCCACTTTTTAAAAGAAAAGGGGGGACTGGAAGGGCTAATTCACTC
CCAACGAAGACAAGATATCCTTGATCTGTGGATCTACCACACACAAGGCTACTTCCCTGATTGGCAGAAC
TACACACCAGGGCCAGGGATCAGATATCCACTGACCTTTGGATGGTGCTACAAGCTAGTACCAGTTGAGC
AAGAGAAGGTAGAAGAAGCCAATGAAGGAGAGAACACCCGCTTGTTACACCCTGTGAGCCTGCATGGGAT
GGATGACCCGGAGAGAGAAGTATTAGAGTGGAGGTTTGACAGCCGCCTAGCATTTCATCACATGGCCCGA
GAGCTGCATCCGGACTGTACTGGGTCTCTCTGGTTAGACCAGATCTGAGCCTGGGAGCTCTCTGGCTAAC
TAGGGAACCCACTGCTTAAGCCTCAATAAAGCTTGCCTTGAGTGCTTCAAGTAGTGTGTGCCCGTCTGTT
GTGTGACTCTGGTAACTAGAGATCCCTCAGACCCTTTTAGTCAGTGTGGAAAATCTCTAGCAGGGCCCGT
TTAAACCCGCTGATCAGCCTCGACTGTGCCTTCTAGTTGCCAGCCATCTGTTGTTTGCCCCTCCCCCGTG
CCTTCCTTGACCCTGGAAGGTGCCACTCCCACTGTCCTTTCCTAATAAAATGAGGAAATTGCATCGCATT
GTCTGAGTAGGTGTCATTCTATTCTGGGGGGTGGGGTGGGGCAGGACAGCAAGGGGGAGGATTGGGAAGA
CAATAGCAGGCATGCTGGGGATGCGGTGGGCTCTATGGCTTCTGAGGCGGAAAGAACCAGCTGGGGCTCT
AGGGGGTATCCCC
[124 nt withheld, positions 7224-7347]
C
[91 nt withheld, positions 7349-7439]
A
[49 nt withheld, positions 7441-7489]
CCTTTGACGTTGGAGTCCACGTTCTTT
[37 nt withheld, positions 7517-7553]
ACCCTATCTCGGTCTATTCTTTTGATTTATAAGGGATTTTGCCGATTTCGGCCTATTGGTTAAAAAATGA
GCTGATTTAACAAAAATTTAACGCGAATTAATTCTGTGGAATGTGTGTCAGTTAGGGTGTGGAAAGTCCC
CAGGCTCCCCAGCAGGCAGAAGTATGCAAAGCATGCATCTCAATTAGTCAGCAACCAGGTGTGGAAAGTC
CCCAGGCTCCCCAGCAGGCAGAAGTATGCAAAGCATGCATCTCAATTAGTCAGCAACCATAGTCCCGCCC
CTAACTCCGCCCATCCCGCCCCTAACTCCGCCCAGTTCCGCCCATTCTCCGCCCCATGGCTGACTAATTT
TTTTTATTTATGCAGAGGCCGAGGCCGCCTCTGCCTCTGAGCTATTCCAGAAGTAGTGAGGAGGCTTTTT
TGGAGGCCTAGGCTTTTGCAAAAAGCTCCCGGGAGCTTGTATATCCATTTTCGGATCTGATCAGCACGTG
TTGACAATTAATCATCGGCATAGTATATCGGCATAGTATAATACGACAAGGTGAGGAACTAAACCATGGC
CAAGTTGACCAGTGCCGTTCCGGTGCTCACCGCGCGCGACGTCGCCGGAGCGGTCGAGTTCTGGACCGAC
CGGCTCGGGTTCTCCCGGGACTTCGTGGAGGACGACTTCGCCGGTGTGGTCCGGGACGACGTGACCCTGT
TCATCAGCGCGGTCCAGGACCAGGTGGTGCCGGACAACACCCTGGCCTGGGTGTGGGTGCGCGGCCTGGA
CGAGCTGTACGCCGAGTGGTCGGAGGTCGTGTCCACGAACTTCCGGGACGCCTCCGGGCCGGCCATGACC
GAGATCGGCGAGCAGCCGTGGGGGCGGGAGTTCGCCCTGCGCGACCCGGCCGGCAACTGCGTGCACTTCG
TGGCCGAGGAGCAGGACTGACACGTGCTACGAGATTTCGATTCCACCGCCGCCTTCTATGAAAGGTTGGG
CTTCGGAATCGTTTTCCGGGACGCCGGCTGGATGATCCTCCAGCGCGGGGATCTCATGCTGGAGTTCTTC
GCCCACCCCAACTTGTTTATTGCAGCTTATAATGGTTACAAATAAAGCAATAGCATCACAAATTTCACAA
ATAAAGCATTTTTTTCACTGCATTCTAGTTGTGGTTTGTCCAAACTCATCAATGTATCTTATCATGTCTG
TATACCGTCGACCTCTAGCTAGAGCTTGGCGTAATCATGGTCATAGCTGTTTCCTGTGTGAAATTGTTAT
CCGCTCACAATTCCACACAACATACGAGCCGGAAGCATAAAGTGTAAAGCCTGGGGTGCCTAATGAGTGA
GCTAACTCACATTAATTGCGTTGCGCTCACTGCCCGCTTTCCAGTCGGGAAACCTGTCGTGCCAGCTGCA
TTAATGAATCGGCCAACGCGCGGGGAGAGGCGGTTTGCGTATTGGGCGCTCTTCCGCTTCCTCGCTCACT
GACTCGCTGCGCTCGGTCGTTCGGCTGCGGCGAGCGGTATCAGCTCACTCAAAGGCGGTAATACGGTTAT
CCACAGAATCAGGGGATAACGCAGGAAAGAACATGTGAGCAAAAGGCCAGCAAAAGGCCAGGAACCGTAA
AAAGGCCGCGTTGCTGGCGTTTTTCCATAGGCTCCGCCCCCCTGACGAGCATCACAAAAATCGACGCTCA
AGTCAGAGGTGGCGAAACCCGACAGGACTATAAAGATACCAGGCGTTTCCCCCTGGAAGCTCCCTCGTGC
GCTCTCCTGTTCCGACCCTGCCGCTTACCGGATACCTGTCCGCCTTTCTCCCTTCGGGAAGCGTGGCGCT
TTCTCATAGCTCACGCTGTAGGTATCTCAGTTCGGTGTAGGTCGTTCGCTCCAAGCTGGGCTGTGTGCAC
GAACCCCCCGTTCAGCCCGACCGCTGCGCCTTATCCGGTAACTATCGTCTTGAGTCCAACCCGGTAAGAC
ACGACTTATCGCCACTGGCAGCAGCCACTGGTAACAGGATTAGCAGAGCGAGGTATGTAGGCGGTGCTAC
AGAGTTCTTGAAGTGGTGGCCTAACTACGGCTACACTAGAAGAACAGTATTTGGTATCTGCGCTCTGCTG
AAGCCAGTTACCTTCGGAAAAAGAGTTGGTAGCTCTTGATCCGGCAAACAAACCACCGCTGGTAGCGGTG
GTTTTTTTGTTTGCAAGCAGCAGATTACGCGCAGAAAAAAAGGATCTCAAGAAGATCCTTTGATCTTTTC
TACGGGGTCTGACGCTCAGTGGAACGAAAACTCACGTTAAGGGATTTTGGTCATGAGATTATCAAAAAGG
ATCTTCACCTAGATCCTTTTAAATTAAAAATGAAGTTTTAAATCAATCTAAAGTATATATGAGTAAACTT
GGTCTGACAGTTACCAATGCTTAATCAGTGAGGCACCTATCTCAGCGATCTGTCTATTTCGTTCATCCAT
AGTTGCCTGACTCCCCGTCGTGTAGATAACTACGATACGGGAGGGCTTACCATCTGGCCCCAGTGCTGCA
ATGATACCGCGAGACCCACGCTCACCGGCTCCAGATTTATCAGCAATAAACCAGCCAGCCGGAAGGGCCG
AGCGCAGAAGTGGTCCTGCAACTTTATCCGCCTCCATCCAGTCTATTAATTGTTGCCGGGAAGCTAGAGT
AAGTAGTTCGCCAGTTAATAGTTTGCGCAACGTTGTTGCCATTGCTACAGGCATCGTGGTGTCACGCTCG
TCGTTTGGTATGGCTTCATTCAGCTCCGGTTCCCAACGATCAAGGCGAGTTACATGATCCCCCATGTTGT
GCAAAAAAGCGGTTAGCTCCTTCGGTCCTCCGATCGTTGTCAGAAGTAAGTTGGCCGCAGTGTTATCACT
CATGGTTATGGCAGCACTGCATAATTCTCTTACTGTCATGCCATCCGTAAGATGCTTTTCTGTGACTGGT
GAGTACTCAACCAAGTCATTCTGAGAATAGTGTATGCGGCGACCGAGTTGCTCTTGCCCGGCGTCAATAC
GGGATAATACCGCGCCACATAGCAGAACTTTAAAAGTGCTCATCATTGGAAAACGTTCTTCGGGGCGAAA
ACTCTCAAGGATCTTACCGCTGTTGAGATCCAGTTCGATGTAACCCACTCGTGCACCCAACTGATCTTCA
GCATCTTTTACTTTCACCAGCGTTTCTGGGTGAGCAAAAACAGGAAGGCAAAATGCCGCAAAAAAGGGAA
TAAGGGCGACACGGAAATGTTGAATACTCATACTCTTCCTTTTTCAATATTATTGAAGCATTTATCAGGG
TTATTGTCTCATGAGCGGATACATATTTGAATGTATTTAGAAAAATAAACAAATAGGGGTTCCGCGCACA
TTTCCCCGAAAAGTGCCACCTGAC
Features (pLannotate 1.2.2; 32 found; start..end, strand, type, name):
     31..83      -  misc_feature   bom (fragment): basis of mobility region from pBR322
    238..617     +  enhancer       CMV enhancer: human cytomegalovirus immediate early enhancer
    618..817     +  promoter       CMV promoter: human cytomegalovirus (CMV) immediate early promoter
    835..1015    +  LTR            5' LTR (truncated): truncated 5' long terminal repeat (LTR) from HIV-1
   1062..1187    +  misc_feature   HIV-1 Ψ: packaging signal of human immunodeficiency virus type 1
   1171..1534    +  CDS            HIV-1 gag (fragment): gag protein from human immunodeficiency virus 1; gag
   1680..1913    +  misc_feature   RRE: The Rev response element (RRE) of HIV-1 allows for Rev-dependent mRNA export from the nucleus to the cytoplasm.
   2290..2390    +  CDS            Rev (fragment): human immunodeficiency virus 1 (HIV-1) Rev protein; rev; enhances nuclear export of unspliced and incompletely spliced viral mRNAs
   2440..2557    +  misc_feature   cPPT/CTS: central polypurine tract and central termination sequence of HIV-1
   2602..3891    +  promoter       CaMKII promoter: promoter for the mouse calcium/calmodulin-dependent kinase II α subunit
   3907..4665    +  CDS            QuasAr2: achaerhodopsin-3 (Arch) derivative with improved voltage sensitivity (Hochbaum et al., 2014)
   4671..5385    +  CDS            Citrine (fragment): enhanced variant of YFP (Heikal et al., 2001) mammalian codon-optimized
   5386..5580    +  CDS            Kcnb1 (fragment): KCNB1_RAT - Experimental evidence at protein level: Swiss-Prot protein existence level 1. Voltage-gated potassium channel that mediates transmembrane potassium transport in excitable membranes, primarily in the brain, but also in the pancreas and cardiovascular system. Contributes to the regulation of the action potential (AP) repolarization, duration and frequency of repetitive AP firing in neurons, muscle cells and endocrine cells and plays a role in homeostatic attenuation of electrical excitability throughout the brain (PubMed:10024359, PubMed:10618149, PubMed:12451110, PubMed:17379638, Pu
   5605..5629    +  misc_feature   MCS (fragment): pBluescript multiple cloning site
   5629..6217    +  misc_feature   WPRE: woodchuck hepatitis virus posttranscriptional regulatory element
   6154..6735    +  CDS            nef (fragment): NEF_HV1H2 - Experimental evidence at protein level: Swiss-Prot protein existence level 1. Extracellular Nef protein targets CD4(+) T-lymphocytes for apoptosis by interacting with CXCR4 surface receptors. From Human immunodeficiency virus type 1 group M subtype B (isolate HXB2) (HIV-1).
   6742..6922    +  LTR            5' LTR (truncated): truncated 5' long terminal repeat (LTR) from HIV-1
   6954..7178    +  polyA_signal   bGH poly(A) signal: bovine growth hormone polyadenylation signal
   7182..7203    +  promoter       SV40 promoter (fragment): SV40 enhancer and early promoter
   7224..7652    +  rep_origin     f1 ori (sequence partly withheld): f1 bacteriophage origin of replication; arrow indicates direction of (+) strand synthesis
   7666..7995    +  promoter       SV40 promoter: SV40 enhancer and early promoter
   8043..8090    +  promoter       EM7 promoter: synthetic bacterial promoter&nbsp
   8109..8483    +  CDS            BleoR: antibiotic-binding protein; Sh ble from Streptoalloteichus hindustanus; confers resistance to bleomycin, phleomycin, and Zeocin™
   8493..8618    +  CDS            ble (fragment): BLE_KLEPN - Experimental evidence at protein level: Swiss-Prot protein existence level 1. Binding protein with a strong affinity to the bleomycin family of antibiotics. Binds to CL990; an antimitotic-antibiotic compound. From Klebsiella pneumoniae.
   8613..8734    +  polyA_signal   SV40 poly(A) signal: SV40 polyadenylation signal
   8805..8827    -  protein_bind   lac operator (fragment): The lac repressor binds to the lac operator to inhibit transcription in E. coli. This inhibition can be relieved by adding lactose or isopropyl-β-D-thiogalactopyranoside (IPTG). lac repressor encoded by lacI
   8831..8861    -  promoter       lac promoter: promoter for the E. coli lac operon
   8876..8897    -  protein_bind   CAP binding site: CAP binding activates transcription in the presence of cAMP. E. coli catabolite activator protein
   8910..9002    -  CDS            lacI (fragment): lac repressor; lacI; The lac repressor binds to the lac operator to inhibit transcription in E. coli. This inhibition can be relieved by adding lactose or isopropyl-β-D-thiogalactopyranoside (IPTG).
   9185..9773    -  rep_origin     ori: high-copy-number ColE1/pMB1/pBR322/pUC origin of replication
   9944..10804   -  CDS            AmpR: β-lactamase; bla; confers resistance to ampicillin, carbenicillin, and related antibiotics
  10805..10909   -  promoter       AmpR promoter: bla
