>Addgene plasmid #153194 | MPC021: CamKII CMV_sNovArch_citrine (soma targeting) | addgene full sequence | sequence record 308063 | Addgene NGS Result
TCCCCGAAAAGTGCCACCTGACGTCGACGGATCGGGAGATCTCCCGATCCCCTATGGTGCACTCTCAGTA
CAATCTGCTCTGATGCCGCATAGTTAAGCCAGTATCTGCTCCCTGCTTGTGTGTTGGAGGTCGCTGAGTA
GTGCGCGAGCAAAATTTAAGCTACAACAAGGCAAGGCTTGACCGACAATTGCATGAAGAATCTGCTTAGG
GTTAGGCGTTTTGCGCTGCTTCGCGATGTACGGGCCAGATATACGCGTTGACATTGATTATTGACTAGTT
ATTAATAGTAATCAATTACGGGGTCATTAGTTCATAGCCCATATATGGAGTTCCGCGTTACATAACTTAC
GGTAAATGGCCCGCCTGGCTGACCGCCCAACGACCCCCGCCCATTGACGTCAATAATGACGTATGTTCCC
ATAGTAACGCCAATAGGGACTTTCCATTGACGTCAATGGGTGGAGTATTTACGGTAAACTGCCCACTTGG
CAGTACATCAAGTGTATCATATGCCAAGTACGCCCCCTATTGACGTCAATGACGGTAAATGGCCCGCCTG
GCATTATGCCCAGTACATGACCTTATGGGACTTTCCTACTTGGCAGTACATCTACGTATTAGTCATCGCT
ATTACCATGGTGATGCGGTTTTGGCAGTACATCAATGGGCGTGGATAGCGGTTTGACTCACGGGGATTTC
CAAGTCTCCACCCCATTGACGTCAATGGGAGTTTGTTTTGGCACCAAAATCAACGGGACTTTCCAAAATG
TCGTAACAACTCCGCCCCATTGACGCAAATGGGCGGTAGGCGTGTACGGTGGGAGGTCTATATAAGCAGC
GCGTTTTGCCTGTACTGGGTCTCTCTGGTTAGACCAGATCTGAGCCTGGGAGCTCTCTGGCTAACTAGGG
AACCCACTGCTTAAGCCTCAATAAAGCTTGCCTTGAGTGCTTCAAGTAGTGTGTGCCCGTCTGTTGTGTG
ACTCTGGTAACTAGAGATCCCTCAGACCCTTTTAGTCAGTGTGGAAAATCTCTAGCAGTGGCGCCCGAAC
AGGGACTTGAAAGCGAAAGGGAAACCAGAGGAGCTCTCTCGACGCAGGACTCGGCTTGCTGAAGCGCGCA
CGGCAAGAGGCGAGGGGCGGCGACTGGTGAGTACGCCAAAAATTTTGACTAGCGGAGGCTAGAAGGAGAG
AGATGGGTGCGAGAGCGTCAGTATTAAGCGGGGGAGAATTAGATCGCGATGGGAAAAAATTCGGTTAAGG
CCAGGGGGAAAGAAAAAATATAAATTAAAACATATAGTATGGGCAAGCAGGGAGCTAGAACGATTCGCAG
TTAATCCTGGCCTGTTAGAAACATCAGAAGGCTGTAGACAAATACTGGGACAGCTACAACCATCCCTTCA
GACAGGATCAGAAGAACTTAGATCATTATATAATACAGTAGCAACCCTCTATTGTGTGCATCAAAGGATA
GAGATAAAAGACACCAAGGAAGCTTTAGACAAGATAGAGGAAGAGCAAAACAAAAGTAAGACCACCGCAC
AGCAAGCGGCCGCTGATCTTCAGACCTGGAGGAGGAGATATGAGGGACAATTGGAGAAGTGAATTATATA
AATATAAAGTAGTAAAAATTGAACCATTAGGAGTAGCACCCACCAAGGCAAAGAGAAGAGTGGTGCAGAG
AGAAAAAAGAGCAGTGGGAATAGGAGCTTTGTTCCTTGGGTTCTTGGGAGCAGCAGGAAGCACTATGGGC
GCAGCGTCAATGACGCTGACGGTACAGGCCAGACAATTATTGTCTGGTATAGTGCAGCAGCAGAACAATT
TGCTGAGGGCTATTGAGGCGCAACAGCATCTGTTGCAACTCACAGTCTGGGGCATCAAGCAGCTCCAGGC
AAGAATCCTGGCTGTGGAAAGATACCTAAAGGATCAACAGCTCCTGGGGATTTGGGGTTGCTCTGGAAAA
CTCATTTGCACCACTGCTGTGCCTTGGAATGCTAGTTGGAGTAATAAATCTCTGGAACAGATTTGGAATC
ACACGACCTGGATGGAGTGGGACAGAGAAATTAACAATTACACAAGCTTAATACACTCCTTAATTGAAGA
ATCGCAAAACCAGCAAGAAAAGAATGAACAAGAATTATTGGAATTAGATAAATGGGCAAGTTTGTGGAAT
TGGTTTAACATAACAAATTGGCTGTGGTATATAAAATTATTCATAATGATAGTAGGAGGCTTGGTAGGTT
TAAGAATAGTTTTTGCTGTACTTTCTATAGTGAATAGAGTTAGGCAGGGATATTCACCATTATCGTTTCA
GACCCACCTCCCAACCCCGAGGGGACCCGACAGGCCCGAAGGAATAGAAGAAGAAGGTGGAGAGAGAGAC
AGAGACAGATCCATTCGATTAGTGAACGGATCGGCACTGCGTGCGCCAATTCTGCAGACAAATGGCAGTA
TTCATCCACAATTTTAAAAGAAAAGGGGGGATTGGGGGGTACAGTGCAGGGGAAAGAATAGTAGACATAA
TAGCAACAGACATACAAACTAAAGAATTACAAAAACAAATTACAAAAATTCAAAATTTTCGGGTTTATTA
CAGGGACAGCAGAGATCCAGTTTGGTTAATTAACATTATGGCCTTAGGTCACTTCATCTCCATGGGGTTC
TTCTTCTGATTTTCTAGAAAATGAGATGGGGGTGCAGAGAGCTTCCTCAGTGACCTGCCCAGGGTCACAT
CAGAAATGTCAGAGCTAGAACTTGAACTCAGATTACTAATCTTAAATTCCATGCCTTGGGGGCATGCAAG
TACGATATACAGAAGGAGTGAACTCATTAGGGCAGATGACCAATGAGTTTAGGAAAGAAGAGTCCAGGGC
AGGGTACATCTACACCACCCGCCCAGCCCTGGGTGAGTCCAGCCACGTTCACCTCATTATAGTTGCCTCT
CTCCAGTCCTACCTTGACGGGAAGCACAAGCAGAAACTGGGACAGGAGCCCCAGGAGACCAAATCTTCAT
GGTCCCTCTGGGAGGATGGGTGGGGAGAGCTGTGGCAGAGGCCTCAGGAGGGGCCCTGCTGCTCAGTGGT
GACAGATAGGGGTGAGAAAGCAGACAGAGTCATTCCGTCAGCATTCTGGGTCTGTTTGGTACTTCTTCTC
ACGCTAAGGTGGCGGTGTGATATGCACAATGGCTAAAAAGCAGGGAGAGCTGGAAAGAAACAAGGACAGA
GACAGAGGCCAAGTCAACCAGACCAATTCCCAGAGGAAGCAAAGAAACCATTACAGAGACTACAAGGGGG
AAGGGAAGGAGAGATGAATTAGCTTCCCCTGTAAACCTTAGAACCCAGCTGTTGCCAGGGCAACGGGGCA
ATACCTGTCTCTTCAGAGGAGATGAAGTTGCCAGGGTAACTACATCCTGTCTTTCTCAAGGACCATCCCA
GAATGTGGCACCCACTAGCCGTTACCATAGCAACTGCCTCTTTGCCCCACTTAATCCCATCCCGTCTGTT
AAAAGGGCCCTATAGTTGGAGGTGGGGGAGGTAGGAAGAGCGATGATCACTTGTGGACTAAGTTTGTTCG
CATCCCCTTCTCCAACCCCCTCAGTACATCACCCTGGGGGAACAGGGTCCACTTGCTCCTGGGCCCACAC
AGTCCTGCAGTATTGTGTATATAAGGCCAGGGCAAAGAGGAGCAGGTTTTAAAGTGAAAGGCAGGCAGGT
GTTGGGGAGGCAGTTACCGGGGCAACGGGAACAGGGCGTTTCGGAGGTGGTTGCCATGGGGACCTGGATG
CTGACGAAGGCTCGCGAGGCTGTGAGCAGCCACAGTGCCCTGCTCAGAAGCCCCAAGCTCGTCAGTCAAG
CCGGTTCTCCGTTTGCACTCAGGAGCACGGGCAGGCGAGTGGCCCCTAGTTCTGGGGGCAGCGGGGGATC
CGCCACCATGGTAAGTATCGCTCTGCAGGCTGGTTACGACCTACTGGGTGACGGCAGACCTGAAACCCTG
TGGCTGGGCATCGGCACTCTGCTGATGCTGATTGGAACCTTCTACTTTCTGGTCCGCGGATGGGGAGTCA
CCGATAAGGATGCCCGGGAATATTACGCTGTGACTATCCTGGCCTCCGGAATCGCATCCGCCGCATATCT
GTCTATGTTCTTTGGTATCGGGCTTACTGAGGTGTCCGTCGGGGGCGAAATGTTGGATATCTATTATGCC
AGGTACGCCCAGTGGCTGTTTACCACCCCACTTCTGCTGCTGCACCTGGCCCTTCTCGCTAAGGTGGATC
GGGTGACCATCGGCACCCTGGTGGGTGTGGACGCCCTGATGATCGTCACTGGCCTCATCGGAGCCTTGAG
CCACACGGCCATAGCCAGATACAGTTGGTGGTTGTTCTCTACAATTTGCATGATAGTGGTGCTCTATGTT
CTGGCTACATCCCTGCGATCTGCTGCAAGGGAGCGGGGCCCCGAGGTGGCATCTACCTTTAACACCCTGA
CAGCTCTGGTCTTGGTGCTGTGGACCGCTTACCCTATCCTGTGGATCATAGGCACTGAGGGCGCTGGCGT
GATAGGCCTGGGCACCGAAACTCTGCTGTTTATGGTGTTGGACGTGACTGCCAAGGTCGGCTTTGGCTTT
ATCCTGTTGAGATCCCGGGCTATTCTGGGCGACACCGAGGCACCAGAACCCAGTGCCGGTGCCGATCCTC
CGGTGAGCAAGGGCGAGGAGCTGTTCACCGGGGTGGTGCCCATCCTGGTCGAGCTGGACGGCGACGTAAA
CGGCCACAAGTTCAGCGTGTCCGGCGAGGGCGAGGGCGATGCCACCTACGGCAAGCTGACCCTGAAGTTC
ATCTGCACCACCGGCAAGCTGCCCGTGCCCTGGCCCACCCTCGTGACCACCTTCGGCTACGGCCTGATGT
GCTTCGCCCGCTACCCCGACCACATGAAGCAGCACGACTTCTTCAAGTCCGCCATGCCCGAAGGCTACGT
CCAGGAGCGCACCATCTTCTTCAAGGACGACGGCAACTACAAGACCCGCGCCGAGGTGAAGTTCGAGGGC
GACACCCTGGTGAACCGCATCGAGCTGAAGGGCATCGACTTCAAGGAGGACGGCAACATCCTGGGGCACA
AGCTGGAGTACAACTACAACAGCCACAACGTCTATATCATGGCCGACAAGCAGAAGAACGGCATCAAGGT
GAACTTCAAGATCCGCCACAACATCGAGGACGGCAGCGTGCAGCTCGCCGACCACTACCAGCAGAACACC
CCCATCGGCGACGGCCCCGTGCTGCTGCCCGACAACCACTACCTGAGCTACCAGTCCGCCCTGAGCAAAG
ACCCCAACGAGAAGCGCGATCACATGGTCCTGCTGGAGTTCGTGACCGCCGCCGGGATCACTCTCGGCAT
GGACGAGCTGTACAAGCAGTCCCAGCCCATCCTCAACACCAAGGAGATGGCCCCGCAGAGCAAGCCTCCA
GAGGAGCTGGAGATGAGCAGCATGCCCAGCCCCGTGGCCCCTCTGCCCGCACGCACGGAGGGCGTCATCG
ACATGCGGAGCATGTCCAGCATTGACAGCTTCATCAGCTGTGCCACGGACTTCCCTGAAGCCACCAGATT
CTTTTGTTATGAGAATGAAGTGTAAGAATTCGATATCAAGCTTATCGATAATCAACCTCTGGATTACAAA
ATTTGTGAAAGATTGACTGGTATTCTTAACTATGTTGCTCCTTTTACGCTATGTGGATACGCTGCTTTAA
TGCCTTTGTATCATGCTATTGCTTCCCGTATGGCTTTCATTTTCTCCTCCTTGTATAAATCCTGGTTGCT
GTCTCTTTATGAGGAGTTGTGGCCCGTTGTCAGGCAACGTGGCGTGGTGTGCACTGTGTTTGCTGACGCA
ACCCCCACTGGTTGGGGCATTGCCACCACCTGTCAGCTCCTTTCCGGGACTTTCGCTTTCCCCCTCCCTA
TTGCCACGGCGGAACTCATCGCCGCCTGCCTTGCCCGCTGCTGGACAGGGGCTCGGCTGTTGGGCACTGA
CAATTCCGTGGTGTTGTCGGGGAAATCATCGTCCTTTCCTTGGCTGCTCGCCTGTGTTGCCACCTGGATT
CTGCGCGGGACGTCCTTCTGCTACGTCCCTTCGGCCCTCAATCCAGCGGACCTTCCTTCCCGCGGCCTGC
TGCCGGCTCTGCGGCCTCTTCCGCGTCTTCGCCTTCGCCCTCAGACGAGTCGGATCTCCCTTTGGGCCGC
CTCCCCGCATCGATACCGTCGACCTCGAGACCTAGAAAAACATGGAGCAATCACAAGTAGCAATACAGCA
GCTACCAATGCTGATTGTGCCTGGCTAGAAGCACAAGAGGAGGAGGAGGTGGGTTTTCCAGTCACACCTC
AGGTACCTTTAAGACCAATGACTTACAAGGCAGCTGTAGATCTTAGCCACTTTTTAAAAGAAAAGGGGGG
ACTGGAAGGGCTAATTCACTCCCAACGAAGACAAGATATCCTTGATCTGTGGATCTACCACACACAAGGC
TACTTCCCTGATTGGCAGAACTACACACCAGGGCCAGGGATCAGATATCCACTGACCTTTGGATGGTGCT
ACAAGCTAGTACCAGTTGAGCAAGAGAAGGTAGAAGAAGCCAATGAAGGAGAGAACACCCGCTTGTTACA
CCCTGTGAGCCTGCATGGGATGGATGACCCGGAGAGAGAAGTATTAGAGTGGAGGTTTGACAGCCGCCTA
GCATTTCATCACATGGCCCGAGAGCTGCATCCGGACTGTACTGGGTCTCTCTGGTTAGACCAGATCTGAG
CCTGGGAGCTCTCTGGCTAACTAGGGAACCCACTGCTTAAGCCTCAATAAAGCTTGCCTTGAGTGCTTCA
AGTAGTGTGTGCCCGTCTGTTGTGTGACTCTGGTAACTAGAGATCCCTCAGACCCTTTTAGTCAGTGTGG
AAAATCTCTAGCAGGGCCCGTTTAAACCCGCTGATCAGCCTCGACTGTGCCTTCTAGTTGCCAGCCATCT
GTTGTTTGCCCCTCCCCCGTGCCTTCCTTGACCCTGGAAGGTGCCACTCCCACTGTCCTTTCCTAATAAA
ATGAGGAAATTGCATCGCATTGTCTGAGTAGGTGTCATTCTATTCTGGGGGGTGGGGTGGGGCAGGACAG
CAAGGGGGAGGATTGGGAAGACAATAGCAGGCATGCTGGGGATGCGGTGGGCTCTATGGCTTCTGAGGCG
GAAAGAACCAGCTGGGGCTCTAGGGGGTATCCCC
[124 nt withheld, positions 7245-7368]
C
[91 nt withheld, positions 7370-7460]
A
[49 nt withheld, positions 7462-7510]
CCTTTGACGTTGGAGTCCACGTTCTTT
[37 nt withheld, positions 7538-7574]
ACCCTATCTCGGTCTATTCTTTTGATTTATAAGGGATTTTGCCGATTTCGGCCTATTGGTTAAAAAATGA
GCTGATTTAACAAAAATTTAACGCGAATTAATTCTGTGGAATGTGTGTCAGTTAGGGTGTGGAAAGTCCC
CAGGCTCCCCAGCAGGCAGAAGTATGCAAAGCATGCATCTCAATTAGTCAGCAACCAGGTGTGGAAAGTC
CCCAGGCTCCCCAGCAGGCAGAAGTATGCAAAGCATGCATCTCAATTAGTCAGCAACCATAGTCCCGCCC
CTAACTCCGCCCATCCCGCCCCTAACTCCGCCCAGTTCCGCCCATTCTCCGCCCCATGGCTGACTAATTT
TTTTTATTTATGCAGAGGCCGAGGCCGCCTCTGCCTCTGAGCTATTCCAGAAGTAGTGAGGAGGCTTTTT
TGGAGGCCTAGGCTTTTGCAAAAAGCTCCCGGGAGCTTGTATATCCATTTTCGGATCTGATCAGCACGTG
TTGACAATTAATCATCGGCATAGTATATCGGCATAGTATAATACGACAAGGTGAGGAACTAAACCATGGC
CAAGTTGACCAGTGCCGTTCCGGTGCTCACCGCGCGCGACGTCGCCGGAGCGGTCGAGTTCTGGACCGAC
CGGCTCGGGTTCTCCCGGGACTTCGTGGAGGACGACTTCGCCGGTGTGGTCCGGGACGACGTGACCCTGT
TCATCAGCGCGGTCCAGGACCAGGTGGTGCCGGACAACACCCTGGCCTGGGTGTGGGTGCGCGGCCTGGA
CGAGCTGTACGCCGAGTGGTCGGAGGTCGTGTCCACGAACTTCCGGGACGCCTCCGGGCCGGCCATGACC
GAGATCGGCGAGCAGCCGTGGGGGCGGGAGTTCGCCCTGCGCGACCCGGCCGGCAACTGCGTGCACTTCG
TGGCCGAGGAGCAGGACTGACACGTGCTACGAGATTTCGATTCCACCGCCGCCTTCTATGAAAGGTTGGG
CTTCGGAATCGTTTTCCGGGACGCCGGCTGGATGATCCTCCAGCGCGGGGATCTCATGCTGGAGTTCTTC
GCCCACCCCAACTTGTTTATTGCAGCTTATAATGGTTACAAATAAAGCAATAGCATCACAAATTTCACAA
ATAAAGCATTTTTTTCACTGCATTCTAGTTGTGGTTTGTCCAAACTCATCAATGTATCTTATCATGTCTG
TATACCGTCGACCTCTAGCTAGAGCTTGGCGTAATCATGGTCATAGCTGTTTCCTGTGTGAAATTGTTAT
CCGCTCACAATTCCACACAACATACGAGCCGGAAGCATAAAGTGTAAAGCCTGGGGTGCCTAATGAGTGA
GCTAACTCACATTAATTGCGTTGCGCTCACTGCCCGCTTTCCAGTCGGGAAACCTGTCGTGCCAGCTGCA
TTAATGAATCGGCCAACGCGCGGGGAGAGGCGGTTTGCGTATTGGGCGCTCTTCCGCTTCCTCGCTCACT
GACTCGCTGCGCTCGGTCGTTCGGCTGCGGCGAGCGGTATCAGCTCACTCAAAGGCGGTAATACGGTTAT
CCACAGAATCAGGGGATAACGCAGGAAAGAACATGTGAGCAAAAGGCCAGCAAAAGGCCAGGAACCGTAA
AAAGGCCGCGTTGCTGGCGTTTTTCCATAGGCTCCGCCCCCCTGACGAGCATCACAAAAATCGACGCTCA
AGTCAGAGGTGGCGAAACCCGACAGGACTATAAAGATACCAGGCGTTTCCCCCTGGAAGCTCCCTCGTGC
GCTCTCCTGTTCCGACCCTGCCGCTTACCGGATACCTGTCCGCCTTTCTCCCTTCGGGAAGCGTGGCGCT
TTCTCATAGCTCACGCTGTAGGTATCTCAGTTCGGTGTAGGTCGTTCGCTCCAAGCTGGGCTGTGTGCAC
GAACCCCCCGTTCAGCCCGACCGCTGCGCCTTATCCGGTAACTATCGTCTTGAGTCCAACCCGGTAAGAC
ACGACTTATCGCCACTGGCAGCAGCCACTGGTAACAGGATTAGCAGAGCGAGGTATGTAGGCGGTGCTAC
AGAGTTCTTGAAGTGGTGGCCTAACTACGGCTACACTAGAAGAACAGTATTTGGTATCTGCGCTCTGCTG
AAGCCAGTTACCTTCGGAAAAAGAGTTGGTAGCTCTTGATCCGGCAAACAAACCACCGCTGGTAGCGGTG
GTTTTTTTGTTTGCAAGCAGCAGATTACGCGCAGAAAAAAAGGATCTCAAGAAGATCCTTTGATCTTTTC
TACGGGGTCTGACGCTCAGTGGAACGAAAACTCACGTTAAGGGATTTTGGTCATGAGATTATCAAAAAGG
ATCTTCACCTAGATCCTTTTAAATTAAAAATGAAGTTTTAAATCAATCTAAAGTATATATGAGTAAACTT
GGTCTGACAGTTACCAATGCTTAATCAGTGAGGCACCTATCTCAGCGATCTGTCTATTTCGTTCATCCAT
AGTTGCCTGACTCCCCGTCGTGTAGATAACTACGATACGGGAGGGCTTACCATCTGGCCCCAGTGCTGCA
ATGATACCGCGAGACCCACGCTCACCGGCTCCAGATTTATCAGCAATAAACCAGCCAGCCGGAAGGGCCG
AGCGCAGAAGTGGTCCTGCAACTTTATCCGCCTCCATCCAGTCTATTAATTGTTGCCGGGAAGCTAGAGT
AAGTAGTTCGCCAGTTAATAGTTTGCGCAACGTTGTTGCCATTGCTACAGGCATCGTGGTGTCACGCTCG
TCGTTTGGTATGGCTTCATTCAGCTCCGGTTCCCAACGATCAAGGCGAGTTACATGATCCCCCATGTTGT
GCAAAAAAGCGGTTAGCTCCTTCGGTCCTCCGATCGTTGTCAGAAGTAAGTTGGCCGCAGTGTTATCACT
CATGGTTATGGCAGCACTGCATAATTCTCTTACTGTCATGCCATCCGTAAGATGCTTTTCTGTGACTGGT
GAGTACTCAACCAAGTCATTCTGAGAATAGTGTATGCGGCGACCGAGTTGCTCTTGCCCGGCGTCAATAC
GGGATAATACCGCGCCACATAGCAGAACTTTAAAAGTGCTCATCATTGGAAAACGTTCTTCGGGGCGAAA
ACTCTCAAGGATCTTACCGCTGTTGAGATCCAGTTCGATGTAACCCACTCGTGCACCCAACTGATCTTCA
GCATCTTTTACTTTCACCAGCGTTTCTGGGTGAGCAAAAACAGGAAGGCAAAATGCCGCAAAAAAGGGAA
TAAGGGCGACACGGAAATGTTGAATACTCATACTCTTCCTTTTTCAATATTATTGAAGCATTTATCAGGG
TTATTGTCTCATGAGCGGATACATATTTGAATGTATTTAGAAAAATAAACAAATAGGGGTTCCGCGCACA
TT
Features (pLannotate 1.2.2; 32 found; start..end, strand, type, name):
     53..105     -  misc_feature   bom (fragment): basis of mobility region from pBR322
    260..639     +  enhancer       CMV enhancer: human cytomegalovirus immediate early enhancer
    640..839     +  promoter       CMV promoter: human cytomegalovirus (CMV) immediate early promoter
    857..1037    +  LTR            5' LTR (truncated): truncated 5' long terminal repeat (LTR) from HIV-1
   1084..1209    +  misc_feature   HIV-1 Ψ: packaging signal of human immunodeficiency virus type 1
   1193..1556    +  CDS            HIV-1 gag (fragment): gag protein from human immunodeficiency virus 1; gag
   1702..1935    +  misc_feature   RRE: The Rev response element (RRE) of HIV-1 allows for Rev-dependent mRNA export from the nucleus to the cytoplasm.
   2312..2412    +  CDS            Rev (fragment): human immunodeficiency virus 1 (HIV-1) Rev protein; rev; enhances nuclear export of unspliced and incompletely spliced viral mRNAs
   2462..2579    +  misc_feature   cPPT/CTS: central polypurine tract and central termination sequence of HIV-1
   2624..3912    +  promoter       CaMKII promoter: promoter for the mouse calcium/calmodulin-dependent kinase II α subunit
   3928..4686    +  CDS            QuasAr2: achaerhodopsin-3 (Arch) derivative with improved voltage sensitivity (Hochbaum et al., 2014)
   4692..5406    +  CDS            Citrine (fragment): enhanced variant of YFP (Heikal et al., 2001) mammalian codon-optimized
   5407..5601    +  CDS            Kcnb1 (fragment): KCNB1_RAT - Experimental evidence at protein level: Swiss-Prot protein existence level 1. Voltage-gated potassium channel that mediates transmembrane potassium transport in excitable membranes, primarily in the brain, but also in the pancreas and cardiovascular system. Contributes to the regulation of the action potential (AP) repolarization, duration and frequency of repetitive AP firing in neurons, muscle cells and endocrine cells and plays a role in homeostatic attenuation of electrical excitability throughout the brain (PubMed:10024359, PubMed:10618149, PubMed:12451110, PubMed:17379638, Pu
   5626..5650    +  misc_feature   MCS (fragment): pBluescript multiple cloning site
   5650..6238    +  misc_feature   WPRE: woodchuck hepatitis virus posttranscriptional regulatory element
   6175..6756    +  CDS            nef (fragment): NEF_HV1H2 - Experimental evidence at protein level: Swiss-Prot protein existence level 1. Extracellular Nef protein targets CD4(+) T-lymphocytes for apoptosis by interacting with CXCR4 surface receptors. From Human immunodeficiency virus type 1 group M subtype B (isolate HXB2) (HIV-1).
   6763..6943    +  LTR            5' LTR (truncated): truncated 5' long terminal repeat (LTR) from HIV-1
   6975..7199    +  polyA_signal   bGH poly(A) signal: bovine growth hormone polyadenylation signal
   7203..7224    +  promoter       SV40 promoter (fragment): SV40 enhancer and early promoter
   7245..7673    +  rep_origin     f1 ori (sequence partly withheld): f1 bacteriophage origin of replication; arrow indicates direction of (+) strand synthesis
   7687..8016    +  promoter       SV40 promoter: SV40 enhancer and early promoter
   8064..8111    +  promoter       EM7 promoter: synthetic bacterial promoter&nbsp
   8130..8504    +  CDS            BleoR: antibiotic-binding protein; Sh ble from Streptoalloteichus hindustanus; confers resistance to bleomycin, phleomycin, and Zeocin™
   8514..8639    +  CDS            ble (fragment): BLE_KLEPN - Experimental evidence at protein level: Swiss-Prot protein existence level 1. Binding protein with a strong affinity to the bleomycin family of antibiotics. Binds to CL990; an antimitotic-antibiotic compound. From Klebsiella pneumoniae.
   8634..8755    +  polyA_signal   SV40 poly(A) signal: SV40 polyadenylation signal
   8826..8848    -  protein_bind   lac operator (fragment): The lac repressor binds to the lac operator to inhibit transcription in E. coli. This inhibition can be relieved by adding lactose or isopropyl-β-D-thiogalactopyranoside (IPTG). lac repressor encoded by lacI
   8852..8882    -  promoter       lac promoter: promoter for the E. coli lac operon
   8897..8918    -  protein_bind   CAP binding site: CAP binding activates transcription in the presence of cAMP. E. coli catabolite activator protein
   8931..9023    -  CDS            lacI (fragment): lac repressor; lacI; The lac repressor binds to the lac operator to inhibit transcription in E. coli. This inhibition can be relieved by adding lactose or isopropyl-β-D-thiogalactopyranoside (IPTG).
   9206..9794    -  rep_origin     ori: high-copy-number ColE1/pMB1/pBR322/pUC origin of replication
   9965..10825   -  CDS            AmpR: β-lactamase; bla; confers resistance to ampicillin, carbenicillin, and related antibiotics
  10826..10930   -  promoter       AmpR promoter: bla
