[The description below was written by a language model from this plasmid's Addgene catalogue record and pLannotate feature annotations shown in this document.]
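Description:
MPC021: CamKII CMV_sNovArch_citrine (soma targeting) is a roughly 10.9 kb plasmid built on the FCK backbone. It is catalogued as a mammalian expression vector, but its feature table shows the architecture of an HIV-1-derived lentiviral transfer vector. A CMV enhancer/promoter sits upstream of a truncated 5' LTR and would drive transcription of the viral genomic RNA in packaging cells. This is followed by the Ψ packaging signal with a partial gag sequence, the Rev response element for Rev-dependent nuclear export, and the cPPT/CTS. A second truncated LTR and a bGH polyadenylation signal close the viral unit. In bacteria the plasmid replicates from a high-copy ColE1/pUC-type origin and is selected with ampicillin (AmpR). The backbone also carries an f1 origin and an SV40/EM7-driven BleoR cassette with an SV40 poly(A) signal, which lies outside the LTRs.

The payload is expressed from an internal mouse CaMKIIα promoter, commonly used to favour expression in excitatory neurons. It drives sNovArch, a synthetic archaerhodopsin-derived voltage reporter. The annotation software labels its opsin portion as QuasAr2, the closely related Arch derivative. The opsin is followed directly by Citrine, a yellow fluorescent protein that serves as an expression and localisation marker. Next comes a fragment of the Kv2.1 potassium channel (Kcnb1), which presumably provides the soma targeting named in the title by restricting the reporter to the cell body. A WPRE downstream enhances transcript stability and expression. The two sequence records, one from the depositor and one from repository sequencing, differ by a single nucleotide in length and yield the same feature set. The associated publication concerns photoactivated voltage imaging in tissue, which fits use of this construct for optical recording of membrane potential in neurons.
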