Addgene plasmid #153194: MPC021: CamKII CMV_sNovArch_citrine (soma targeting)
Purpose: encoded soma targeted NovArch
Depositing lab: Adam Cohen. Depositing organization: Harvard University. Publication: Photoactivated voltage imaging in tissue with an archaerhodopsin-derived reporter. Chien MP, Brinks D, Testa-Silva G, Tian H, Phil Brooks F 3rd, Adam Y, Bloxham W, Gmeiner B, Kheifets S, Cohen AE. Sci Adv. 2021 May 5;7(19). pii: 7/19/eabe3216. doi: 10.1126/sciadv.abe3216. Print 2021 May. PubMed 33952514.
Backbone
  Vector backbone: FCK
  Backbone size w/o insert (bp): 9221
  Total vector size (bp): 10937
  Vector type: Mammalian Expression
Growth in bacteria
  Bacterial resistance: Ampicillin, 100 μg/mL
  Growth temperature: 30°C
  Growth strain: NEB Stable
  Copy number: Unknown
Gene/Insert
  Gene/Insert name: sNovArch
  Species: Synthetic
  Insert size (bp): 1716
  Tag / fusion protein: citrine
Terms and licenses: Academic/Nonprofit Terms; Industry Terms: Not Available to Industry
How to cite: MPC021: CamKII CMV_sNovArch_citrine (soma targeting) was a gift from Adam Cohen (Addgene plasmid # 153194 ; http://n2t.net/addgene:153194 ; RRID:Addgene_153194)
